Addgene plasmid #48381: pFUSB4_AATC
Depositing lab: Stephen Ekker. Depositing organization: Mayo Foundation for Medical Education and Research. Publication: High Efficiency In Vivo Genome Engineering with a Simplified 15-RVD GoldyTALEN Design. Ma AC, Lee HB, Clark KJ, Ekker SC. PLoS One. 2013 May 29;8(5):e65259. doi: 10.1371/journal.pone.0065259. Print 2013. PubMed 23734242.
Backbone
  Vector backbone: pFUS_B4
  Vector type: Mammalian Expression, TALEN
Growth in bacteria
  Bacterial resistance: Spectinomycin, 50 μg/mL
  Growth temperature: 37°C
  Growth strain: Top10
  Copy number: Unknown
Gene/Insert
  Gene/Insert name: RVD sequence: NI NI NG HD
  Species: Synthetic
  Cloning method: Unknown
  Sequencing primers: 5′ ttgatgcctggcagttccct; 3′ cgaaccgaacaggcttatgt
Terms and licenses: Academic/Nonprofit Terms; Industry Terms: Not Available to Industry
Depositor comments: Plasmid was created using Golden Gate cloning.
How to cite: pFUSB4_AATC was a gift from Stephen Ekker (Addgene plasmid # 48381 ; http://n2t.net/addgene:48381 ; RRID:Addgene_48381)
