[The description below was written by a language model from this plasmid's Addgene catalogue record and pLannotate feature annotations shown in this document.]
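Description:
pFUSB4_AATC is a small (about 2.9 kb) intermediate array plasmid for Golden Gate assembly of TAL effector nucleases, built on the pFUS_B4 backbone. It carries a synthetic, preassembled block of four TALE repeat modules with the repeat-variable diresidues NI NI NG HD. Under the standard TALE code these recognise the bases A, A, T and C, which explains the suffix in the name. The depositor notes that the plasmid was itself made by Golden Gate cloning. The associated publication describes a simplified 15-RVD GoldyTALEN design for in vivo genome engineering, which suggests that this plasmid is one member of a set of ready-made four-repeat blocks that reduce the number of pieces to be joined when building a full repeat array.

The plasmid is propagated in E. coli through a high-copy ColE1/pUC-type origin. Selection is with spectinomycin, through the aadA aminoglycoside adenylyltransferase gene (SmR). A fragment of the class 1 integron Pc promoter and a remnant of a gentamicin acetyltransferase gene lie just upstream of aadA. The other annotated features are backbone remnants: short lacZα and lacI fragments, consistent with replacement of a lacZα screening cassette when the repeats were inserted, and rrnB T1 and T2 terminators. The automated annotation does not mark the TALE repeats themselves; they presumably lie in the unannotated stretch between the lacZα fragment and the resistance cassette.

Although the catalogue lists the vector type as mammalian expression/TALEN, the feature table shows no eukaryotic promoter, nuclease domain or polyadenylation signal. The construct is therefore best understood as a cloning intermediate whose repeat block is transferred into a final TALEN expression backbone, not as an expression plasmid in its own right.
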