Features (pLannotate 1.2.2; 8 found; start..end, strand, type, name):
      3..39      -  CDS            lacZα (fragment): LacZα fragment of β-galactosidase; lacZ fragment
    596..619     +  promoter       Pc promoter (fragment): intI1 (promoter lies within the coding sequence); class 1 integron promoter
    795..851     +  CDS            GmR (fragment): gentamycin acetyltransferase; aacC1; confers resistance to gentamycin
    858..1649    +  CDS            SmR: aminoglycoside adenylyltransferase (Murphy, 1985); aadA; confers resistance to spectinomycin and streptomycin
   1742..2330    +  rep_origin     ori: high-copy-number ColE1/pMB1/pBR322/pUC origin of replication
   2513..2605    +  CDS            lacI (fragment): lac repressor; lacI; The lac repressor binds to the lac operator to inhibit transcription in E. coli. This inhibition can be relieved by adding lactose or isopropyl-β-D-thiogalactopyranoside (IPTG).
   2660..2687    -  terminator     rrnB T2 terminator: transcription terminator T2 from the E. coli rrnB gene
   2819..2862    +  terminator     rrnB T1 terminator: Escherichia coli rrnB; transcription terminator T1 from the E. coli rrnB gene
>Addgene plasmid #48381 | pFUSB4_AATC | depositor full sequence | sequence record 70081 | Full Sequence
ATGTTTTCCCAGTCACGACGTTGTAAAACGACGGCCAGTCTTAAGCGTCTCATGGCCTGACCCCGGACCA
AGTGGTGGCCTATCGCCAGCAACATTGGCGGCAAGCAAGCGCTCGAAACGGTGCAGCGGCTGTTGCCGGT
GCTGTGCCAGGACCATGGCCTGACCCCGGACCAAGTGGTGGCTATCGCCAGCAACATTGGCGGCAAGCAA
GCGCTCGAAACGGTGCAGCGGCTGTTGCCGGTGCTGTGCCAGGACCATGGCCTGACCCCGGACCAAGTGG
TGGCTATCGCCAGCAACGGTGGCGGCAAGCAAGCGCTCGAAACGGTGCAGCGGCTGTTGCCGGTGCTGTG
CCAGGACCATGGCCTGACTCCGGACCAAGTGGTGGCTATCGCCAGCCACGATGGCGGCAAGCAAGCGCTC
GAAACGGTGCAGCGGCTGTTGCCGGTGCTGTGCCAGGACCATGGCCTGACCCCGGACCAAGTGGTGGCTA
TCGAGACGTCTAGACCAGCCAGGACAGAAATGCCTCGACTTCGCTGCTACCCAAGGTTGCCGGGTGACGC
ACACCGTGGAAACGGATGAAGGCACGAACCCAGTGGACATAAGCCTGTTCGGTTCGTAAGCTGTAATGCA
AGTAGCGTATGCGCTCACGCAACTGGTCCAGAACCTTGACCGAACGCAGCGGTGGTAACGGCGCAGTGGC
GGTTTTCATGGCTTGTTATGACTGTTTTTTTGGGGTACAGTCTATGCCTCGGGCATCCAAGCAGCAAGCG
CGTTACGCCGTGGGTCGATGTTTGATGTTATGGAGCAGCAACGATGTTACGCAGCAGGGCAGTCGCCCTA
AAACAAAGTTAAACATTATGAGGGAAGCGGTGATCGCCGAAGTATCGACTCAACTATCAGAGGTAGTTGG
CGTCATCGAGCGCCATCTCGAACCGACGTTGCTGGCCGTACATTTGTACGGCTCCGCAGTGGATGGCGGC
CTGAAGCCACACAGTGATATTGATTTGCTGGTTACGGTGACCGTAAGGCTTGATGAAACAACGCGGCGAG
CTTTGATCAACGACCTTTTGGAAACTTCGGCTTCCCCTGGAGAGAGCGAGATTCTCCGCGCTGTAGAAGT
CACCATTGTTGTGCACGACGACATCATTCCGTGGCGTTATCCAGCTAAGCGCGAACTGCAATTTGGAGAA
TGGCAGCGCAATGACATTCTTGCAGGTATCTTCGAGCCAGCCACGATCGACATTGATCTGGCTATCTTGC
TGACAAAAGCAAGAGAACATAGCGTTGCCTTGGTAGGTCCAGCGGCGGAGGAACTCTTTGATCCGGTTCC
TGAACAGGATCTATTTGAGGCGCTAAATGAAACCTTAACGCTATGGAACTCGCCGCCCGACTGGGCTGGC
GATGAGCGAAATGTAGTGCTTACGTTGTCCCGCATTTGGTACAGCGCAGTAACCGGCAAAATCGCGCCGA
AGGATGTCGCTGCCGACTGGGCAATGGAGCGCCTGCCGGCCCAGTATCAGCCCGTCATACTTGAAGCTAG
ACAGGCTTATCTTGGACAAGAAGAAGATCGCTTGGCCTCGCGCGCAGATCAGTTGGAAGAATTTGTCCAC
TACGTGAAAGGCGAGATCACCAAGGTAGTCGGCAAATAACCCTCGAGCCACCCATGACCAAAATCCCTTA
ACGTGAGTTACGCGTCGTTCCACTGAGCGTCAGACCCCGTAGAAAAGATCAAAGGATCTTCTTGAGATCC
TTTTTTTCTGCGCGTAATCTGCTGCTTGCAAACAAAAAAACCACCGCTACCAGCGGTGGTTTGTTTGCCG
GATCAAGAGCTACCAACTCTTTTTCCGAAGGTAACTGGCTTCAGCAGAGCGCAGATACCAAATACTGTCC
TTCTAGTGTAGCCGTAGTTAGGCCACCACTTCAAGAACTCTGTAGCACCGCCTACATACCTCGCTCTGCT
AATCCTGTTACCAGTGGCTGCTGCCAGTGGCGATAAGTCGTGTCTTACCGGGTTGGACTCAAGACGATAG
TTACCGGATAAGGCGCAGCGGTCGGGCTGAACGGGGGGTTCGTGCACACAGCCCAGCTTGGAGCGAACGA
CCTACACCGAACTGAGATACCTACAGCGTGAGCATTGAGAAAGCGCCACGCTTCCCGAAGGGAGAAAGGC
GGACAGGTATCCGGTAAGCGGCAGGGTCGGAACAGGAGAGCGCACGAGGGAGCTTCCAGGGGGAAACGCC
TGGTATCTTTATAGTCCTGTCGGGTTTCGCCACCTCTGACTTGAGCGTCGATTTTTGTGATGCTCGTCAG
GGGGGCGGAGCCTATGGAAAAACGCCAGCAACGCGGCCTTTTTACGGTTCCTGGCCTTTTGCTGGCCTTT
TGCTCACATGTTCTTTCCTGCGTTATCCCCTGATTCTGTGGATAACCGTATTACCGCCTTTGAGTGAGCT
GATACCGCTCGCCGCAGCCGAACGACCGAGCGCAGCGAGTCAGTGAGCGAGGAAGCGGAAGAGCGCCCAA
TACGCAAACCGCCTCTCCCCGCGCGTTGGCCGATTCATTAATGCAGCTGGCACGACAGGTTTCCCGACTG
GAAAGCGGGCAGTGAGCGCAACGCAATTAATACGCGTACCGCTAGCCAGGAAGAGTTTGTAGAAACGCAA
AAAGGCCATCCGTCAGGATGGCCTTCTGCTTAGTTTGATGCCTGGCAGTTTATGGCGGGCGTCCTGCCCG
CCACCCTCCGGGCCGTTGCTTCACAACGTTCAAATCCGCTCCCGGCGGATTTGTCCTACTCAGGAGAGCG
TTCACCGACAAACAACAGATAAAACGAAAGGCCCAGTCTTCCGACTGAGCCTTTCGTTTTATTTGATGCC
TGGCAGTTCCCTACTCTCGCGTTAACGCTAGCATGG
