>Addgene plasmid #48381 | pFUSB4_AATC | addgene partial sequence | sequence record 70772 | pCR8_F1 5'-ttgatgcctggcagttccct-3'
TGTAAAACGACGGCCAGTCTTAAGCGTCTCATGGCCTGACCCCGGACCAAGTGGTGGCTATCGCCAGCAA
CATTGGCGGCAAGCAAGCGCTCGAAACGGTGCAGCGGCTGTTGCCGGTGCTGTGCCAGGACCATGGCCTG
ACCCCGGACCAAGTGGTGGCTATCGCCAGCAACATTGGCGGCAAGCAAGCGCTCGAAACGGTGCAGCGGC
TGTTGCCGGTGCTGTGCCAGGACCATGGCCTGACCCCGGACCAAGTGGTGGCTATCGCCAGCAACGGTGG
CGGCAAGCAAGCGCTCGAAACGGTGCAGCGGCTGTTGCCGGTGCTGTGCCAGGACCATGGCCTGACTCCG
GACCAAGTGGTGGCTATCGCCAGCCACGATGGCGGCAAGCAAGCGCTCGAAACGGTGCAGCGGCTGTTGC
CGGTGCTGTGCCAGGACCATGGCCTGACCCCGGACCAAGTGGTGGCTATCGAGACGTCTAGACCAGCCAG
GACAGAAATGCCTCGACTTCGCTGCTACCCAAGGTTGCCGGGTGACGCACACCGTGGAAACGGATGAAGG
CACGAACCCAGTGGACATAAGCCTGTTCGGTTCGTAAGCTGTAATGCAAGTAGCGTATGCGCTCACGCAA
CTGGTCCAGAACCTTGACCGAACGCAGCGGTGGTAACGGCGCAGTGGCGGTTTTCATGGCTTGTTATGAC
TGTTTTTTTGGGGTACAGTCTATGCCTCGGGCATCCAAGCAGCAAGCGCGTTACGCCGTGGGTCGATGTT
TGATGTTATGGAGCAGCAACGATGTTACGCAGCAGGGCAGTCGCCCTAAAACAAAGTTAAACATTATGAG
GGAAGCGGTGATCGCCGAAGTATCGACTCAACTATCAGA
